Addgene plasmid #35698: PL06008A2C06 (smedwi2)
Depositing lab: Phillip Newmark. Depositing organization: University of Illinois at Urbana-Champaign. Publication: The planarian Schmidtea mediterranea as a model for epigenetic germ cell specification: analysis of ESTs from the hermaphroditic strain. Zayas RM, Hernandez A, Habermann B, Wang Y, Stary JM, Newmark PA. Proc Natl Acad Sci U S A. 2005 Dec 20;102(51):18491-6. Epub 2005 Dec 12. 10.1073/pnas.0509507102 PubMed 16344473.
Backbone
  Vector backbone: pBluescript II SK(+)
  Backbone size w/o insert (bp): 3000
Growth in bacteria
  Bacterial resistance: Ampicillin, 100 μg/mL
  Growth temperature: 37°C
  Growth strain: DH5alpha
  Copy number: High Copy
Gene/Insert
  Gene/Insert name: Smedwi2 (alt name: Piwi2)
  Species: S. mediterranea
  Promoter: T7 sense, T3 antisense
  Cloning method: Restriction Enzyme; 5′ cloning site EcoRI (unknown if destroyed); 3′ cloning site NotI (unknown if destroyed)
  Sequencing primers: 5′ M13-20; 3′ T3
Terms and licenses: Academic/Nonprofit Terms; Industry Terms: Not Available to Industry
How to cite: PL06008A2C06 (smedwi2) was a gift from Phillip Newmark (Addgene plasmid # 35698 ; http://n2t.net/addgene:35698 ; RRID:Addgene_35698)
