[The description below was written by a language model from this plasmid's Addgene catalogue record.]
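Description:
PL06008A2C06 (smedwi2) is a cDNA clone from the planarian Schmidtea mediterranea carried in the general-purpose bacterial cloning and in vitro transcription vector pBluescript II SK(+), a phagemid of about 3 kb without insert. It is maintained as a high-copy plasmid in E. coli under ampicillin selection. The clone name and associated publication indicate that it originates from an expressed sequence tag collection generated from the hermaphroditic strain of this species. No feature table is provided, and the record does not give the insert size or state whether the cDNA is full length.

The insert is Smedwi2 (also called Piwi2), a planarian member of the PIWI family of Argonaute-related proteins. It was cloned by restriction digestion between EcoRI at the 5′ end and NotI at the 3′ end; whether these sites remain intact is recorded as unknown. There is no eukaryotic or bacterial expression promoter driving the gene. Instead, the insert sits between the opposing phage RNA polymerase promoters of the pBluescript polylinker, oriented so that T7 yields sense transcript and T3 yields antisense transcript. This arrangement lets RNA of either strand be synthesised in vitro from linearised template. Clones of this kind are typically used to make antisense riboprobes, with sense controls, for in situ hybridisation, to make double-stranded RNA for knockdown experiments, or as a source of the cDNA for subcloning, although the record does not name a specific application. The insert can be sequenced from the flanking M13 -20 and T3 primer sites.
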