>Addgene plasmid #35698 | PL06008A2C06 (smedwi2) | depositor partial sequence | sequence record 43919 | insert
GGAAATACCCGTATAAAGTAGCTAAACTTGAAGCGAATGGAAGTGAAACAAGAGGTAAAATGGGAAATCG
TGGTGGCCTGAGAAGAACATTTAGAATTGTTGAACCTAACTTGCAACCTGCTGATATTACTGAAAAAACA
GGAAACATAGGAAGAACAGTTAAATTACAATCAAATTTTACCAAATTCTCTGTTTTGCGTTCAGAAAAGT
TCATGATGTATGATTCCGTGTTTTCTCAAGTTGGTTTGTCACCCAAAGTAAAATTACAGTTTATTGTTCG
AGTCTGCCAAGAAAATAAATTGCCAGGGGCTTTTTGTTTTGATGGAAGACGTCTATTTACTAGTGAAAAA
TGGCACGGAGAATCGGACATTCAAGAATTTAGTCATTATGAAAAAAAAATGACACTAAGATTGGTATCAA
CTATCCTTCCTGAAACTGAAGAATATTACCAAATGATCAATGTATTACTCAATAATTTACAAGTAATGTT
AGGTCAAGAAAGAATTGGTAAAGGTTATTTTTTAAGCCCAAATATTACAAAAGATGAAGTTCCCCGTAAT
TCTGGACCGACATTTTTTGAAACCAATAGTTTTAAAGTTCTTGGGGGCTTTGGTACAACTTTACAAAGAG
GTACAAAACCAACTGGTGAATTAACCACTCTTTTATATATTGAGCGTATTAACAGAGTATTAAACGATAA
CTCTGTTATGAAGGCATACAACAGAAGAAGTATCGATCAGTTGATAGGCAGAGATATC
