>Addgene plasmid #35698 | PL06008A2C06 (smedwi2) | addgene partial sequence | sequence record 45017 | T7 5'-TAATACGACTCACTATAGGG-3'
AAAGTAGCTAAACTTGAAGCGAATGGAAGTGAAACAAGAGGTAAAATGGGAAATCGTGGTGGCCTGAGAA
GAACATTTAGAATTGTTGAACCTAACTTGCAACCTGCTGATATTACTGAAAAAACAGGAAACATAGGAAG
AACAGTTAAATTACAATCAAATTTTACCAAATTCTCTGTTTTGCGTTCAGAAAAGTTCATGATGTATGAT
TCCGTGTTTTCTCAAGTTGGTTTGTCACCCAAAGTAAAATTACAGTTTATTGTTCGAGTCTGCCAAGAAA
ATAAATTGCCAGGGGCTTTTTGTTTTGATGGAAGACGTCTATTTACTAGTGAAAAATGGCACGGAGAATC
GGACATTCAAGAATTTAGTCATTATGAAAAAAAAATGACACTAAGATTGGTATCAACTATCCTTCCTGAA
ACTGAAGAATATTACCAAATGATCAATGTATTACTCAATAATTTACAAGTAATGTTAGGTCAAGAAAGAA
TTGGTAAAGGTTATTTTTTAAGCCCAAATATTACAAAAGATGAAGTTCCCCGTAATTCTGGACCGACATT
TTTTGAAACCAATAGTTTTAAAGTTCTTGGGGGCTTTGGTACAACTTTACAAAGAGGTACAAAACCAACT
GGTGAATTAACCACTCTTTTATATATTGAGCGTATTAACAGAGTATTAAACGATAACTCTGTTATGAAGG
CATACAACAGAAGAAGTATCGATCAGTTGATAGGCAGAGATATCATAACAAAATATAATAACAAAACTTA
TAGGATAAGTGAAATTAAAGAAAT
